Addgene plasmid #125082: pSR40.15
Purpose: Expression of ompR(1-137aa)-ccaR(127-234aa) chimera under PLtetO-1, output Promoter PcpcG2-172
Depositing lab: Jeffrey Tabor. Depositing organization: Rice University. Publication: Rewiring bacterial two-component systems by modular DNA-binding domain swapping. Schmidl SR, Ekness F, Sofjan K, Daeffler KN, Brink KR, Landry BP, Gerhardt KP, Dyulgyarov N, Sheth RU, Tabor JJ. Nat Chem Biol. 2019 Jul;15(7):690-698. doi: 10.1038/s41589-019-0286-6. Epub 2019 May 20. PubMed 31110305.
Backbone
  Vector backbone: pProTet.E333
  Total vector size (bp): 4810
  Vector type: Bacterial Expression, Synthetic Biology
Growth in bacteria
  Bacterial resistance: Chloramphenicol, 25 μg/mL
  Growth temperature: 37°C
  Growth strain: DH5alpha
  Copy number: High Copy
Gene/Insert 1
  Gene/Insert name: ompR(REC)-ccaR(DBD)137
  Species: Synthetic
  Insert size (bp): 735
Gene/Insert 2
  Gene/Insert name: sfgfp (alt name: Super folder GFP)
  Species: Synthetic
  Insert size (bp): 714
Gene/Insert 3
  Gene/Insert name: tetR
  Species: Tn10 from E. coli
  Insert size (bp): 625
  GenBank ID: NC_009133.1
Terms and licenses: Academic/Nonprofit Terms; Industry Terms: Not Available to Industry
How to cite: pSR40.15 was a gift from Jeffrey Tabor (Addgene plasmid # 125082 ; http://n2t.net/addgene:125082 ; RRID:Addgene_125082)
