[The description below was written by a language model from this plasmid's Addgene catalogue record and pLannotate feature annotations shown in this document.]
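Description:
pSR40.15 is a high-copy bacterial expression plasmid for synthetic biology work in E. coli, built on the pProTet.E333 backbone. It replicates from a ColE1/pUC-type origin and is selected with chloramphenicol through a cat gene driven by its own promoter and followed by the lambda t0 terminator. The catalogue lists the size as about 4.8 kb, in line with the 4,840 nt sequenced record.

The plasmid carries three expression units arranged in the same orientation. The first places a chimeric response regulator under the PLtetO-1 promoter. This protein joins the receiver (REC) domain of E. coli OmpR, residues 1–137, to the DNA-binding domain of CcaR, residues 127–234. The automated annotation labels the whole reading frame simply as ompR, but the catalogue entry identifies it as the fusion. The second unit is a superfolder GFP reporter. According to the stated purpose it is controlled by the PcpcG2-172 output promoter, the target of the CcaR DNA-binding domain, although this promoter is not called out in the feature table. The third unit expresses TetR from Tn10, apparently from a constitutive J23119-type promoter, of which only a fragment is annotated. TetR represses PLtetO-1, so chimera levels can be tuned with a tetracycline-class inducer. The first two cassettes end in rrnB T1 and T7Te terminators and the tetR cassette in rrnB T1, which insulates them from one another.

Together these parts make a test system for rewiring two-component signalling by swapping DNA-binding domains. Phosphorylation of the OmpR receiver domain, presumably by its cognate kinase EnvZ, should redirect output to the CcaR-responsive promoter, with sfGFP fluorescence as the readout.
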