Features (pLannotate 1.2.2; 15 found; start..end, strand, type, name):
     88..161     +  promoter       PLtetO-1 promoter: modified phage lambda PL promoter with tet operator sites (Lutz and Bujard, 1997)
    197..886     +  CDS            ompR: OMPR_ECOLI - Also known as kmt, ompB. Experimental evidence at protein level: Swiss-Prot protein existence level 1. Member of the two-component regulatory system EnvZ/OmpR involved in osmoregulation (particularly of genes ompF and ompC) as well as other genes (PubMed:3010044, PubMed:3536870). Plays a central role in both acid and osmotic stress responses (PubMed:28526842, PubMed:30524381). Binds to the promoter of both ompC and ompF; at low osmolarity it activates ompF transcription, while at high osmolarity it represses ompF and activates ompC transcription (PubMed:3533941, PubMed:3023382, Pu
    955..1026    +  terminator     rrnB T1 terminator: transcription terminator T1 from the E. coli rrnB gene
   1042..1069    +  terminator     T7Te terminator: phage T7 early transcription terminator
   1383..2096    +  CDS            superfolder GFP: GFP variant that folds robustly even when fused to poorly folded proteins (Pédelacq et al., 2006)
   2123..2194    +  terminator     rrnB T1 terminator: transcription terminator T1 from the E. coli rrnB gene
   2210..2237    +  terminator     T7Te terminator: phage T7 early transcription terminator
   2244..2288    +  misc_feature   MCS (fragment): pUC18/19 multiple cloning site
   2295..2323    +  promoter       J23119 promoter (fragment): bacterial promoter (Registry of Standard Biological Parts BBa J23119)
   2358..2984    +  CDS            TetR: tetracycline repressor TetR; tetR; TetR binds to the tetracycline operator tetO to inhibit transcription. This inhibition can be relieved by adding tetracycline or doxycycline.
   2990..3076    +  terminator     rrnB T1 terminator: Escherichia coli rrnB; transcription terminator T1 from the E. coli rrnB gene
   3241..3829    -  rep_origin     ori: high-copy-number ColE1/pMB1/pBR322/pUC origin of replication
   3917..4011    -  terminator     lambda t0 terminator: transcription terminator from phage lambda
   4035..4691    -  CDS            cat: CAT_ECOLX - Experimental evidence at protein level: Swiss-Prot protein existence level 1. This enzyme is an effector of chloramphenicol resistance in bacteria. From Escherichia coli. This protein is used as a marker in many commonly used cloning vectors, such as pACYC184.
   4692..4790    -  promoter       cat promoter: promoter of the E. coli cat gene encoding chloramphenicol acetyltransferase
>Addgene plasmid #125082 | pSR40.15 | addgene full sequence | sequence record 245188 | Addgene NGS Result
GATATCGACGTCTAAGAAACCATTATTATCATGACATTAACCTATAAAAATAGGCGTATCACGAGGCCCT
TTCGTCTTCACCTCGAGTCCCTATCAGTGATAGAGATTGACATCCCTATCAGTGATAGAGATACTGAGCA
CATCAGCAGGACGCACTGACCGCATAAAGGACTTAGCAAAGCCCAATTTTAAACAAATGCAAGAGAACTA
CAAGATTCTGGTGGTCGATGACGACATGCGCCTGCGTGCGCTGCTGGAACGTTATCTCACCGAACAAGGC
TTCCAGGTTCGAAGCGTCGCTAATGCAGAACAGATGGATCGCCTGCTGACTCGTGAATCTTTCCATCTTA
TGGTACTGGATTTAATGTTACCTGGTGAAGATGGCTTGTCGATTTGCCGACGTCTTCGTAGTCAGAGCAA
CCCGATGCCGATCATTATGGTGACGGCGAAAGGGGAAGAAGTGGACCGTATCGTAGGCCTGGAGATTGGC
GCTGACGACTACATTCCAAAACCGTTTAACCCGCGTGAACTGCTGGCCCGTATCCGTGCGGTGCTGCGTC
GTCAGGCGAACGAACTGCCAGGCGCACCGTCACAGGAAGAGGCGGTATTAGAGTGGGGGCCAATCAGGTT
GGATCCAAGCACCTATGAAGTTAGTTATGACAATGAGGTTTTGTCTTTGACCCGCAAGGAATACAGCATT
CTGGAATTACTACTCCGCAATGGCCGTCGGGTGCTAAGTCGGAGCATGATTATCGATAGTATCTGGAAGT
TGGAGAGTCCCCCAGAGGAAGATACGGTTAAGGTGCATGTGCGGAGTTTGCGACAAAAATTAAAAAGTGC
CGGTTTATCAGCAGATGCCATTGAAACGGTCCATGGCATTGGGTATCGTCTGGCCAATTTAACGGAAAAA
TCTTTGTGCCAAGGGAAAAACTAGTAATAATCTAGACCAGGCATCAAATAAAACGAAAGGCTCAGTCGAA
AGACTGGGCCTTTCGTTTTATCTGTTGTTTGTCGGTGAACGCTCTCTACTAGAGTCACACTGGCTCACCT
TCGGGTGGGCCTTTCTGCGTTTATAGTAAATCACTGCATAATTCGTGTCGCTCAAGGCGCACTCCCGTTC
TGGATAATGTTTTTTGCGCCGACATCATAACGGTTCTGGCAAATATTCTGAAATGAGCTGGTTAGCTAGT
CAAGCCCATTGTGCTTTTCTCTATCAACCTCAGCTTACCTGAAGGGGTGAACAGGTCTGGGTTAATTCAT
GTTGCGAAATGTAACAGTTTTAGTCGCATCAGCTAACTTTCCGATTTCTTTACGATTTTCTCCCCCTTTT
CTTCAATTTTACTTTGTTAGGATCGCATTTTTAAAAAGAGGAGAAATACTAGATGCGTAAAGGCGAAGAG
CTGTTCACTGGTGTCGTCCCTATTCTGGTGGAACTGGATGGTGATGTCAACGGTCATAAGTTTTCCGTGC
GTGGCGAGGGTGAAGGTGACGCAACTAATGGTAAACTGACGCTGAAGTTCATCTGTACTACTGGTAAACT
GCCGGTACCTTGGCCGACTCTGGTAACGACGCTGACTTATGGTGTTCAGTGCTTTGCTCGTTATCCGGAC
CATATGAAGCAGCATGACTTCTTCAAGTCCGCCATGCCGGAAGGCTATGTGCAGGAACGCACGATTTCCT
TTAAGGATGACGGCACGTACAAAACGCGTGCGGAAGTGAAATTTGAAGGCGATACCCTGGTAAACCGCAT
TGAGCTGAAAGGCATTGACTTTAAAGAAGACGGCAATATCCTGGGCCATAAGCTGGAATACAATTTTAAC
AGCCACAATGTTTACATCACCGCCGATAAACAAAAAAATGGCATTAAAGCGAATTTTAAAATTCGCCACA
ACGTGGAGGATGGCAGCGTGCAGCTGGCTGATCACTACCAGCAAAACACTCCAATCGGTGATGGTCCTGT
TCTGCTGCCAGACAATCACTATCTGAGCACGCAAAGCGTTCTGTCTAAAGATCCGAACGAGAAACGCGAT
CATATGGTTCTGCTGGAGTTCGTAACCGCAGCGGGCATCACGCATGGTATGGATGAACTGTACAAATGAT
GATAATAATCTAGACCAGGCATCAAATAAAACGAAAGGCTCAGTCGAAAGACTGGGCCTTTCGTTTTATC
TGTTGTTTGTCGGTGAACGCTCTCTACTAGAGTCACACTGGCTCACCTTCGGGTGGGCCTTTCTGCGTTT
ATAGGTACCCGTGGATCCTCTAGAGTCGACCTGCAGGCATGCAAGCTTTTTACGGCTAGCTCAGTCCTAG
GTATAGTGCTAGCCCAGCCAGAGAAACACTCTTTAACAGGGGGTAGTATGATGTCTCGTTTAGATAAAAG
TAAAGTGATTAACAGCGCATTAGAGCTGCTTAATGAGGTCGGAATCGAAGGTTTAACAACCCGTAAACTC
GCCCAGAAGCTAGGTGTAGAGCAGCCTACATTGTATTGGCATGTAAAAAATAAGCGGGCTTTGCTCGACG
CCTTAGCCATTGAGATGTTAGATAGGCACCATACTCACTTTTGCCCTTTAGAAGGGGAAAGCTGGCAAGA
TTTTTTACGTAATAACGCTAAAAGTTTTAGATGTGCTTTACTAAGTCATCGCGATGGAGCAAAAGTACAT
TTAGGTACACGGCCTACAGAAAAACAGTATGAAACTCTCGAAAATCAATTAGCCTTTTTATGCCAACAAG
GTTTTTCACTAGAGAATGCATTATATGCACTCAGCGCAGTGGGGCATTTTACTTTAGGTTGCGTATTGGA
AGATCAAGAGCATCAAGTCGCTAAAGAAGAAAGGGAAACACCTACTACTGATAGTATGCCGCCATTATTA
CGACAAGCTATCGAATTATTTGATCACCAAGGTGCAGAGCCAGCCTTCTTATTCGGCCTTGAATTGATCA
TATGCGGATTAGAAAAACAACTTAAATGTGAAAGTGGGTCTTAAGGCATCAAATAAAACGAAAGGCTCAG
TCGAAAGACTGGGCCTTTCGTTTTATCTGTTGTTTGTCGGTGAACGCTCTCCTGAGTAGGACAAATCCGC
CGCCCTAGACCTAGGGCGTTCGGCTGCGGCGAGCGGTATCAGCTCACTCAAAGGCGGTAATACGGTTATC
CACAGAATCAGGGGATAACGCATGCAAGAACATGTGAGCAAAAGGCCAGCAAAAGGCCAGGAACCGTAAA
AAGGCCGCGTTGCTGGCGTTTTTCCATAGGCTCCGCCCCCCTGACGAGCATCACAAAAATCGACGCTCAA
GTCAGAGGTGGCGAAACCCGACAGGACTATAAAGATACCAGGCGTTTCCCCCTGGAAGCTCCCTCGTGCG
CTCTCCTGTTCCGACCCTGCCGCTTACCGGATACCTGTCCGCCTTTCTCCCTTCGGGAAGCGTGGCGCTT
TCTCATAGCTCACGCTGTAGGTATCTCAGTTCGGTGTAGGTCGTTCGCTCCAAGCTGGGCTGTGTGCACG
AACCCCCCGTTCAGCCCGACCGCTGCGCCTTATCCGGTAACTATCGTCTTGAGTCCAACCCGGTAAGACA
CGACTTATCGCCACTGGCAGCAGCCACTGGTAACAGGATTAGCAGAGCGAGGTATGTAGGCGGTGCTACA
GAGTTCTTGAAGTGGTGGCCTAACTACGGCTACACTAGAAGGACAGTATTTGGTATCTGCGCTCTGCTGA
AGCCAGTTACCTTCGGAAAAAGAGTTGGTAGCTCTTGATCCGGCAAACAAACCACCGCTGGTAGCGGTGG
TTTTTTTGTTTGCAAGCAGCAGATTACGCGCAGAAAAAAAGGATCTCAAGAAGATCCTTTGATCTTTTCT
ACGGGGTCTGACGCTCAGTGGAACGAAAACTCACGTTAAGGGATTTTGGTCATGACTAGTGCTTGGATTC
TCACCAATAAAAAACGCCCGGCGGCAACCGAGCGTTCTGAACAAATCCAGATGGAGTTCTGAGGTCATTA
CTGGATCTATCAACAGGAGTCCAAGCGAGCTCGATATCAAATTACGCCCCGCCCTGCCACTCATCGCAGT
ACTGTTGTAATTCATTAAGCATTCTGCCGACATGGAAGCCATCACAAACGGCATGATGAACCTGAATCGC
CAGCGGCATCAGCACCTTGTCGCCTTGCGTATAATATTTGCCCATGGTGAAAACGGGGGCGAAGAAGTTG
TCCATATTGGCCACGTTTAAATCAAAACTGGTGAAACTCACCCAGGGATTGGCTGAGACGAAAAACATAT
TCTCAATAAACCCTTTAGGGAAATAGGCCAGGTTTTCACCATAACACGCCACATCTTGCGAATATATGTG
TAGAAACTGCCGGAAATCGTCGTGGTATTCACTCCAGAGCGATGAAAACGTTTCAGTTTGCTCATGGAAA
ACGGTGTAACAAGGGTGAACACTATCCCATATCACCAGCTCACCGTCTTTCATTGCCATACGAAATTCCG
GATGAGCATTCATCAGGCGGGCAAGAATGTGAATAAAGGCCGGATAAAACTTGTGCTTATTTTTCTTTAC
GGTCTTTAAAAAGGCCGTAATATCCAGCTGAACGGTCTGGTTATAGGTACATTGAGCAACTGACTGAAAT
GCCTCAAAATGTTCTTTACGATGCCATTGGGATATATCAACGGTGGTATATCCAGTGATTTTTTTCTCCA
TTTTAGCTTCCTTAGCTCCTGAAAATCTCGATAACTCAAAAAATACGACCGGTAGTGATCTTATTTCATT
ATGGTGAAAGTTGGAACCTCTTACGGGCCGGCCAACGTCTCATTTTCGCCAGATATCGACGTCGGAGACC
TAATGCGCCA
